>Addgene plasmid #157768 | pCMV ShadowG-AURKA-mTurq2 | addgene full sequence | sequence record 310870 | Addgene NGS Result
CGTTACATAACTTACGGTAAATGGCCCGCCTGGCTGACCGCCCAACGACCCCCGCCCATTGACGTCAATA
ATGACGTATGTTCCCATAGTAACGCCAATAGGGACTTTCCATTGACGTCAATGGGTGGAGTATTTACGGT
AAACTGCCCACTTGGCAGTACATCAAGTGTATCATATGCCAAGTACGCCCCCTATTGACGTCAATGACGG
TAAATGGCCCGCCTGGCATTATGCCCAGTACATGACCTTATGGGACTTTCCTACTTGGCAGTACATCTAC
GTATTAGTCATCGCTATTACCATGGTGATGCGGTTTTGGCAGTACATCAATGGGCGTGGATAGCGGTTTG
ACTCACGGGGATTTCCAAGTCTCCACCCCATTGACGTCAATGGGAGTTTGTTTTGGCACCAAAATCAACG
GGACTTTCCAAAATGTCGTAACAACTCCGCCCCATTGACGCAAATGGGCGGTAGGCGTGTACGGTGGGAG
GTCTATATAAGCAGAGCTGGTTTAGTGAACCGTCAGATCCGCTAGCGCTACCGGACTCAGATCTCGAGAT
GGTGAGCAAGGGCGAGGAGCTGTTCACCGGGGTGGTGCCCATCCTGGTCGAGCTGGACGGCGACGTAAAC
GGCCACAAGTTCAGCGTGTCCGGCGAGGGCGAGGGCGATGCCACCTACGGCAAGCTGACCCTGAAGCTCA
TCTGCACCACCGGCAAGCTGCCCGTGCCCTGGCCCACCCTCGTGACCACCTTCGGCTACGGCCTGATGTG
CTTCGCGCGCTATCCAGACCACATGAAGCAGCACGACTTCTTCAAGTCCGCCATGCCCGAAGGCTACGTC
CAGGAGCGCACCATCTTCTTCAAGGACGACGGCAACTACAAGACCCGCGCCGAGGTGAAGTTCGAGGGCG
ACACCCTGGTGAACCGCATCGAGCTGAAGGGCATCGACTTCAAGGAGGACGGCAACATCCTGGGGCACAA
GCTCGAGTACAACTGGAACAGCCACAACGTCTATATCATGGCCGACAAGCAGAAGAACGGCATCAAGGTG
AACTTCAAGATCCGCCACAACATCGAGGACGGCAGCGTGCAGCTCGCCGACCACTACCAGCAGAACACCC
CCATCGGCGACGGCCCCGTGCTGCTGCCCGACAACCACTACCTGAGCACCCAGTCCAAGCTGAGCAAAGA
CCCCAACGAGAAGCGCGATCACATGGTCCTGCTGGAGTTCGTGACCGCCGCCGGGATCACTCTCGGCATG
GACGAGCTGTACAAGGGAAGCTTCGAATTCATGGACCGATCTAAAGAAAACTGCATTTCAGGACCTGTTA
AGGCTACAGCTCCAGTTGGAGGTCCAAAACGTGTTCTCGTGACTCAGCAATTTCCTTGTCAGAATCCATT
ACCTGTAAATAGTGGCCAGGCTCAGCGGGTCTTGTGTCCTTCAAATTCTTCCCAGCGCATTCCTTTGCAA
GCACAAAAACTTGTCTCCAGTCACAAGCCGGTTCAGAATCAGAAGCAGAAGCAATTGCAGGCAACCAGTG
TACCTCATCCTGTCTCCAGGCCACTGAATAACACCCAAAAGAGCAAGCAGCCCCTGCCATCGGCACCTGA
AAATAATCCTGAGGAGGAACTGGCATCAAAACAGAAAAATGAAGAATCAAAAAAGAGGCAGTGGGCTTTG
GAAGACTTTGAAATTGGTCGCCCTCTGGGTAAAGGAAAGTTTGGTAATGTTTATTTGGCAAGAGAAAAGC
AAAGCAAGTTTATTCTGGCTCTTAAAGTGTTATTTAAAGCTCAGCTGGAGAAAGCCGGAGTGGAGCATCA
GCTCAGAAGAGAAGTAGAAATACAGTCCCACCTTCGGCATCCTAATATTCTTAGACTGTATGGTTATTTC
CATGATGCTACCAGAGTCTACCTAATTCTGGAATATGCACCACTTGGAACAGTTTATAGAGAACTTCAGA
AACTTTCAAAGTTTGATGAGCAGAGAACTGCTACTTATATAACAGAATTGGCAAATGCACTATCATATTG
CCATTCGAAGAGAGTTATTCATAGAGACATTAAGCCAGAGAACTTACTTCTTGGATCAGCTGGAGAGCTT
AAAATTGCAGATTTTGGGTGGTCAGTACATGCTCCATCTTCCAGGAGGACCACTCTCTGTGGCACCCTGG
ACTACCTGCCCCCTGAAATGATTGAAGGTCGGATGCATGATGAGAAGGTGGATCTCTGGAGCCTTGGAGT
TCTTTGCTATGAATTTTTAGTTGGGAAGCCTCCTTTTGAGGCAAACACATACCAAGAGACCTACAAAAGA
ATATCACGGGTTGAGTTCACATTCCCTGACTTTGTAACAGAGGGAGCCAGGGACCTCATTTCAAGACTGT
TGAAGCATAATCCCAGCCAGAGGCCAATGCTCAGAGAAGTACTTGAACACCCCTGGATCACAGCAAATTC
ATCAAAACCATCAAATTGCCAAAACAAAGAATCAGCTAGCAAACAGTCTGGGGATCCGATGGCGGCCGCA
ATGGTGAGCAAGGGCGAGGAGCTGTTCACCGGGGTGGTGCCCATCCTGGTCGAGCTGGACGGCGACGTAA
ACGGCCACAAGTTCAGCGTGTCCGGCGAGGGCGAGGGCGATGCCACCTACGGCAAGCTGACCCTGAAGTT
CATCTGCACCACCGGCAAGCTGCCCGTGCCCTGGCCCACCCTCGTGACCACCCTGTCCTGGGGCGTGCAG
TGCTTCGCCCGCTACCCCGACCACATGAAGCAGCACGACTTCTTCAAGTCCGCCATGCCCGAAGGCTACG
TCCAGGAGCGCACCATCTTCTTCAAGGACGACGGCAACTACAAGACCCGCGCCGAGGTGAAGTTCGAGGG
CGACACCCTGGTGAACCGCATCGAGCTGAAGGGCATCGACTTCAAGGAGGACGGCAACATCCTGGGGCAC
AAGCTGGAGTACAACTACTTTAGCGACAACGTCTATATCACCGCCGACAAGCAGAAGAACGGCATCAAGG
CCAACTTCAAGATCCGCCACAACATCGAGGACGGCGGCGTGCAGCTCGCCGACCACTACCAGCAGAACAC
CCCCATCGGCGACGGCCCCGTGCTGCTGCCCGACAACCACTACCTGAGCACCCAGTCCAAGCTGAGCAAA
GACCCCAACGAGAAGCGCGATCACATGGTCCTGCTGGAGTTCGTGACCGCCGCCTAAGCGGCCGCGACTC
TAGATCATAATCAGCCATACCACATTTGTAGAGGTTTTACTTGCTTTAAAAAACCTCCCACACCTCCCCC
TGAACCTGAAACATAAAATGAATGCAATTGTTGTTGTTAACTTGTTTATTGCAGCTTATAATGGTTACAA
ATAAAGCAATAGCATCACAAATTTCACAAATAAAGCATTTTTTTCACTGCATTCTAGTTGTGGTTTGTCC
AAACTCATCAATGTATCTTAAGGCGTAAATTGTAAGCGTTAATATTTTGTTAAAATTCGCGTTAAATTTT
TGTTAAATCAGCTCATTTTTTAACCAATAGGCCGAAATCGGCAAAATCCCTTATAAATCAAAAGAATAGA
CCGAGATAGGGT
[37 nt withheld, positions 3583-3619]
AAAGAACGTGGACTCCAACGTCAAAGG
[49 nt withheld, positions 3647-3695]
T
[91 nt withheld, positions 3697-3787]
G
[124 nt withheld, positions 3789-3912]
CAGGTGGCACTTTTCGGGGAAATGTGCGCGGAACCCCTATTTGTTTATTTTTCTAAATACATTCAAATAT
GTATCCGCTCATGAGACAATAACCCTGATAAATGCTTCAATAATATTGAAAAAGGAAGAGTCCTGAGGCG
GAAAGAACCAGCTGTGGAATGTGTGTCAGTTAGGGTGTGGAAAGTCCCCAGGCTCCCCAGCAGGCAGAAG
TATGCAAAGCATGCATCTCAATTAGTCAGCAACCAGGTGTGGAAAGTCCCCAGGCTCCCCAGCAGGCAGA
AGTATGCAAAGCATGCATCTCAATTAGTCAGCAACCATAGTCCCGCCCCTAACTCCGCCCATCCCGCCCC
TAACTCCGCCCAGTTCCGCCCATTCTCCGCCCCATGGCTGACTAATTTTTTTTATTTATGCAGAGGCCGA
GGCCGCCTCGGCCTCTGAGCTATTCCAGAAGTAGTGAGGAGGCTTTTTTGGAGGCCTAGGCTTTTGCAAA
GATCGATCAAGAGACAGGATGAGGATCGTTTCGCATGATTGAACAAGATGGATTGCACGCAGGTTCTCCG
GCCGCTTGGGTGGAGAGGCTATTCGGCTATGACTGGGCACAACAGACAATCGGCTGCTCTGATGCCGCCG
TGTTCCGGCTGTCAGCGCAGGGGCGCCCGGTTCTTTTTGTCAAGACCGACCTGTCCGGTGCCCTGAATGA
ACTGCAAGACGAGGCAGCGCGGCTATCGTGGCTGGCCACGACGGGCGTTCCTTGCGCAGCTGTGCTCGAC
GTTGTCACTGAAGCGGGAAGGGACTGGCTGCTATTGGGCGAAGTGCCGGGGCAGGATCTCCTGTCATCTC
ACCTTGCTCCTGCCGAGAAAGTATCCATCATGGCTGATGCAATGCGGCGGCTGCATACGCTTGATCCGGC
TACCTGCCCATTCGACCACCAAGCGAAACATCGCATCGAGCGAGCACGTACTCGGATGGAAGCCGGTCTT
GTCGATCAGGATGATCTGGACGAAGAGCATCAGGGGCTCGCGCCAGCCGAACTGTTCGCCAGGCTCAAGG
CGAGCATGCCCGACGGCGAGGATCTCGTCGTGACCCATGGCGATGCCTGCTTGCCGAATATCATGGTGGA
AAATGGCCGCTTTTCTGGATTCATCGACTGTGGCCGGCTGGGTGTGGCGGACCGCTATCAGGACATAGCG
TTGGCTACCCGTGATATTGCTGAAGAGCTTGGCGGCGAATGGGCTGACCGCTTCCTCGTGCTTTACGGTA
TCGCCGCTCCCGATTCGCAGCGCATCGCCTTCTATCGCCTTCTTGACGAGTTCTTCTGAGCGGGACTCTG
GGGTTCGAAATGACCGACCAAGCGACGCCCAACCTGCCATCACGAGATTTCGATTCCACCGCCGCCTTCT
ATGAAAGGTTGGGCTTCGGAATCGTTTTCCGGGACGCCGGCTGGATGATCCTCCAGCGCGGGGATCTCAT
GCTGGAGTTCTTCGCCCACCCTAGGGGGAGGCTAACTGAAACACGGAAGGAGACAATACCGGAAGGAACC
CGCGCTATGACGGCAATAAAAAGACAGAATAAAACGCACGGTGTTGGGTCGTTTGTTCATAAACGCGGGG
TTCGGTCCCAGGGCTGGCACTCTGTCGATACCCCACCGAGACCCCATTGGGGCCAATACGCCCGCGTTTC
TTCCTTTTCCCCACCCCACCCCCCAAGTTCGGGTGAAGGCCCAGGGCTCGCAGCCAACGTCGGGGCGGCA
GGCCCTGCCATAGCCTCAGGTTACTCATATATACTTTAGATTGATTTAAAACTTCATTTTTAATTTAAAA
GGATCTAGGTGAAGATCCTTTTTGATAATCTCATGACCAAAATCCCTTAACGTGAGTTTTCGTTCCACTG
AGCGTCAGACCCCGTAGAAAAGATCAAAGGATCTTCTTGAGATCCTTTTTTTCTGCGCGTAATCTGCTGC
TTGCAAACAAAAAAACCACCGCTACCAGCGGTGGTTTGTTTGCCGGATCAAGAGCTACCAACTCTTTTTC
CGAAGGTAACTGGCTTCAGCAGAGCGCAGATACCAAATACTGTTCTTCTAGTGTAGCCGTAGTTAGGCCA
CCACTTCAAGAACTCTGTAGCACCGCCTACATACCTCGCTCTGCTAATCCTGTTACCAGTGGCTGCTGCC
AGTGGCGATAAGTCGTGTCTTACCGGGTTGGACTCAAGACGATAGTTACCGGATAAGGCGCAGCGGTCGG
GCTGAACGGGGGGTTCGTGCACACAGCCCAGCTTGGAGCGAACGACCTACACCGAACTGAGATACCTACA
GCGTGAGCTATGAGAAAGCGCCACGCTTCCCGAAGGGAGAAAGGCGGACAGGTATCCGGTAAGCGGCAGG
GTCGGAACAGGAGAGCGCACGAGGGAGCTTCCAGGGGGAAACGCCTGGTATCTTTATAGTCCTGTCGGGT
TTCGCCACCTCTGACTTGAGCGTCGATTTTTGTGATGCTCGTCAGGGGGGCGGAGCCTATGGAAAAACGC
CAGCAACGCGGCCTTTTTACGGTTCCTGGCCTTTTGCTGGCCTTTTGCTCACATGTTCTTTCCTGCGTTA
TCCCCTGATTCTGTGGATAACCGTATTACCGCCATGCATTAGTTATTAATAGTAATCAATTACGGGGTCA
TTAGTTCATAGCCCATATATGGAGTTCCG
Features (pLannotate 1.2.2; 17 found; start..end, strand, type, name):
      1..304     +  enhancer       CMV enhancer: human cytomegalovirus immediate early enhancer
    305..508     +  promoter       CMV promoter: human cytomegalovirus (CMV) immediate early promoter
    531..558     +  misc_feature   MCS (fragment): multiple cloning site
    559..1275    +  CDS            mCitrine: mCitrine is a basic (constitutively fluorescent) yellow fluorescent protein published in 2001, derived from Aequorea victoria.
   1291..2499    +  CDS            AURKA: AURKA_HUMAN - Also known as AIK, AIRK1, ARK1, AURA, AYK1, BTAK, IAK1, STK15, STK6. Experimental evidence at protein level: Swiss-Prot protein existence level 1. Mitotic serine/threonine kinase that contributes to the regulation of cell cycle progression (PubMed:26246606, PubMed:12390251, PubMed:18615013, PubMed:11039908, PubMed:17125279, PubMed:17360485). Associates with the centrosome and the spindle microtubules during mitosis and plays a critical role in various mitotic events including the establishment of mitotic spindle, centrosome duplication, centrosome separation as well as maturation
   2521..3204    +  CDS            mTurquoise2: mTurquoise2 is a basic (constitutively fluorescent) cyan fluorescent protein published in 2012, derived from Aequorea victoria. It is reported to be a rapidly-maturing monomer with very low acid sensitivity.
   3223..3306    +  CDS            large T antigen (fragment): large T antigen from SV40 (simian virus 40)
   3329..3450    +  polyA_signal   SV40 poly(A) signal: SV40 polyadenylation signal
   3484..3912    -  rep_origin     f1 ori (sequence partly withheld): f1 bacteriophage origin of replication; arrow indicates direction of (+) strand synthesis
   3939..4043    +  promoter       AmpR promoter: bla
   4045..4402    +  promoter       SV40 promoter: SV40 enhancer and early promoter
   4437..5231    +  CDS            NeoR/KanR: aminoglycoside phosphotransferase from Tn5; aph(3')-II (or nptII); confers resistance to neomycin, kanamycin, and G418 (Geneticin®)
   5252..5404    +  CDS            ble (fragment): BLE_KLEPN - Experimental evidence at protein level: Swiss-Prot protein existence level 1. Binding protein with a strong affinity to the bleomycin family of antibiotics. Binds to CL990; an antimitotic-antibiotic compound. From Klebsiella pneumoniae.
   5463..5510    +  polyA_signal   HSV TK poly(A) signal: herpes simplex virus thymidine kinase polyadenylation signal (Cole and Stacy, 1985)
   5601..5617    -  polyA_signal   bGH poly(A) signal (fragment): bovine growth hormone polyadenylation signal
   5839..6427    +  rep_origin     ori: high-copy-number ColE1/pMB1/pBR322/pUC origin of replication
   6542..6601    +  enhancer       CMV enhancer (fragment): human cytomegalovirus immediate early enhancer
