[The description below was written by a language model from this plasmid's Addgene catalogue record and pLannotate feature annotations shown in this document.]
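Description:
pCMV ShadowG-AURKA-mTurq2 is a mammalian expression plasmid encoding a genetically encoded biosensor for human Aurora kinase A (AURKA). It was built on a pCMV backbone that already carried an mTurquoise2–ShadowG tandem, and the roughly 1.2 kb AURKA coding sequence was inserted between NotI and BamHI sites, both retained. The sequenced plasmid is about 6.6 kb. In bacteria it replicates from a high-copy ColE1/pUC-type origin and is selected with kanamycin. An f1 origin is also present. The NeoR/KanR gene sits behind both a bacterial (bla) promoter and the SV40 early promoter and ends with an HSV TK polyadenylation signal, so the same marker should also allow G418 selection in mammalian cells.

The payload is a single open reading frame driven by the human CMV immediate-early enhancer and promoter and terminated by an SV40 poly(A) signal. AURKA is flanked by ShadowG at its N terminus and the cyan fluorescent protein mTurquoise2 at its C terminus. The automated annotation labels the N-terminal fluorescent-protein coding region as mCitrine. This most likely reflects sequence similarity, since ShadowG is a dark, essentially non-emitting yellow-protein variant, and the catalogue entry identifies the tag as ShadowG. With mTurquoise2 as donor and a non-fluorescent acceptor, such a design is normally read out as changes in FRET, usually via donor fluorescence lifetime, as the kinase changes conformation. The record itself states only that the construct expresses an Aurora A kinase biosensor. The short large T antigen, ble and bGH poly(A) fragments in the feature table appear to be backbone remnants rather than functional elements.
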