Addgene plasmid #157768: pCMV ShadowG-AURKA-mTurq2
Purpose: Expression of AuroraA kinase biosensor under CMV promoter
Depositing lab: Marc Tramier. Depositing organization: CNRS UMR 6290, Institut de Génétique et Développement de Rennes (IGDR). Publication: Aurora kinase A localises to mitochondria to control organelle dynamics and energy production. Bertolin G, Bulteau AL, Alves-Guerra MC, Burel A, Lavault MT, Gavard O, Le Bras S, Gagne JP, Poirier GG, Le Borgne R, Prigent C, Tramier M. eLife. 2018 Aug 2;7. pii: 38111. doi: 10.7554/eLife.38111. PubMed 30070631.
Backbone
  Vector backbone: pCMV mTurquoise2-shadowG tandem
  Backbone manufacturer: Tramier
  Backbone size w/o insert (bp): 5415
  Vector type: Mammalian Expression
Growth in bacteria
  Bacterial resistance: Kanamycin, 50 μg/mL
  Growth temperature: 37°C
  Growth strain: DH5alpha
  Copy number: High Copy
Gene/Insert
  Gene/Insert name: AURKA
  Species: H. sapiens (human)
  Insert size (bp): 1223
  Entrez Gene: AURKA (a.k.a. AIK, ARK1, AURA, BTAK, PPP1R47, STK15, STK6, STK7)
  Promoter: CMV
  Tag / fusion protein: shadowG (N terminal on insert); mTurquoise2 (C terminal on backbone)
  Cloning method: Restriction Enzyme; 5′ cloning site NotI (not destroyed); 3′ cloning site BamHI (not destroyed)
  Sequencing primers: 5′ CMV-F; 3′ TTTAAAGCAAGTAAAACCTC
Terms and licenses: Academic/Nonprofit Terms; Industry Terms: Not Available to Industry
How to cite: pCMV ShadowG-AURKA-mTurq2 was a gift from Marc Tramier (Addgene plasmid # 157768 ; http://n2t.net/addgene:157768 ; RRID:Addgene_157768)
